Addgene plasmid #51973: Nano-lantern-mitochondria/pcDNA3
Purpose: mammalian expression of Nano-lantern, a luminescent protein for high-speed single-cell and whole body imaging, targeted to mitochondria
Depositing lab: Takeharu Nagai. Depositing organization: The University of Osaka. Publication: Luminescent proteins for high-speed single-cell and whole-body imaging. Saito K, Chang YF, Horikawa K, Hatsugai N, Higuchi Y, Hashida M, Yoshida Y, Matsuda T, Arai Y, Nagai T. Nat Commun. 2012;3:1262. doi: 10.1038/ncomms2248. PubMed 23232392.
Backbone
  Vector backbone: pcDNA3
  Backbone manufacturer: Invitrogen
  Vector type: Mammalian Expression
Growth in bacteria
  Bacterial resistance: Ampicillin, 100 μg/mL
  Growth temperature: 37°C
  Growth strain: DH5alpha
  Copy number: High Copy
Gene/Insert
  Gene/Insert name: Nano-lantern
  Species: Synthetic
  Insert size (bp): 1800
  Mutation: S257G in Rluc8
  Tag / fusion protein: CoxVIIIx2 (N terminal on insert)
  Cloning method: Restriction Enzyme; 5′ cloning site Unknown (not destroyed); 3′ cloning site XhoI (not destroyed)
  Sequencing primers: 5′ CMV-F; 3′ BGHrev
Terms and licenses: Academic/Nonprofit Terms; Industry Terms: Not Available to Industry
Depositor comments: GenBank accession number: JN859492
How to cite: Nano-lantern-mitochondria/pcDNA3 was a gift from Takeharu Nagai (Addgene plasmid # 51973 ; http://n2t.net/addgene:51973 ; RRID:Addgene_51973)
