[The description below was written by a language model from this plasmid's Addgene catalogue record.]
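Description:
Nano-lantern-mitochondria/pcDNA3 is a mammalian expression plasmid built on the Invitrogen pcDNA3 backbone. It is maintained in E. coli as a high-copy plasmid under ampicillin selection. The record gives no feature table, so individual backbone elements are not itemised. The listed sequencing primers (a CMV forward primer and a BGH reverse primer) are consistent with the standard pcDNA3 layout, in which the insert lies between the CMV immediate-early promoter and the bovine growth hormone polyadenylation signal. A mammalian selection marker is not stated in the record.

The insert is a synthetic coding sequence of about 1.8 kb for Nano-lantern, a luminescent reporter protein. The record shows that it contains an Rluc8 moiety, an engineered Renilla luciferase variant, carrying an additional S257G substitution. The other components of the chimera are not detailed in the fields provided. At its N terminus the protein carries two tandem copies of the CoxVIII (cytochrome c oxidase subunit VIII) presequence, a commonly used mitochondrial targeting signal that directs the fusion into mitochondria. The insert was introduced by restriction cloning, with an intact XhoI site at the 3′ junction. The 5′ cloning site is recorded as unknown.

The construct is intended for expressing mitochondria-localised Nano-lantern in mammalian cells. This allows bioluminescence imaging of that organelle without excitation light, as part of a reporter series developed for high-speed single-cell and whole-body imaging.
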