>Addgene plasmid #51973 | Nano-lantern-mitochondria/pcDNA3 | depositor partial sequence | sequence record 80011 | insert
GCTAGCATGTCCGTCCTGACGCCGCTGCTGCTGCGGGGCTTGACAGGCTCGGCCCGGCGGCTCCCAGTGC
CGCGCGCCAAGATCCATTCGTTGGGGGATCTGTCCGTCCTGACGCCGCTGCTGCTGCGGGGCTTGACAGG
CTCGGCCCGGCGGCTCCCAGTGCCGCGCGCCAAGATCCATTCGTTGGGGGATCCGATGGTGAGCAAGGGC
GAGGAGCTGTTCACCGGGGTGGTGCCCATCCTGGTCGAGCTGGACGGCGACGTAAACGGCCACAAGTTCA
GCGTGTCCGGCGAGGGCGAGGGCGATGCCACCTACGGCAAGCTGACCCTGAAGCTGATCTGCACCACCGG
CAAGCTGCCCGTGCCCTGGCCCACCCTCGTGACCACCCTGGGCTACGGCCTGCAGTGCTTCGCCCGCTAC
CCCGACCACATGAAGCAGCACGACTTCTTCAAGTCCGCCATGCCCGAAGGCTACGTCCAGGAGCGCACCA
TCTTCTTCAAGGACGACGGCAACTACAAGACCCGCGCCGAGGTGAAGTTCGAGGGCGACACCCTGGTGAA
CCGCATCGAGCTGAAGGGCATCGACTTCAAGGAGGACGGCAACATCCTGGGGCACAAGCTGGAGTACAAC
TACAACAGCCACAACGTCTATATCACCGCCGACAAGCAGAAGAACGGCATCAAGGCCAACTTCAAGATCC
GCCACAACATCGAGGACGGCGGCGTGCAGCTCGCCGACCACTACCAGCAGAACACCCCCATCGGCGACGG
CCCCGTGCTGCTGCCCGACAACCACTACCTGAGCTACCAGTCCAAGCTGAGCAAAGACCCCAACGAGAAG
CGCGATCACATGGTCCTGCTGGAGTTCGTGACCGCCGCCGGGGGTACCAAGGTGTACGACCCCGAGCAGA
GGAAGAGGATGATCACCGGCCCCCAGTGGTGGGCCAGGTGCAAGCAGATGAACGTGCTGGACAGCTTCAT
CAACTACTACGACAGCGAGAAGCACGCCGAGAACGCCGTGATCTTCCTGCACGGCAACGCCACTAGCAGC
TACCTGTGGAGGCACGTGGTGCCCCACATCGAGCCCGTGGCCAGGTGCATCATCCCCGATCTGATCGGCA
TGGGCAAGAGCGGCAAGAGCGGCAACGGCAGCTACAGGCTGCTGGACCACTACAAGTACCTGACCGCCTG
GTTCGAGCTTCTGAACCTGCCCAAGAAGATCATCTTCGTGGGCCACGACTGGGGCGCCGCCCTGGCCTTC
CACTACGCCTACGAGCACCAGGACAGGATCAAGGCCATCGTGCACATGGAGAGCGTGGTGGACGTGATCG
AGAGCTGGGACGAGTGGCCAGACATCGAGGAGGACATCGCCCTGATCAAGAGCGAGGAGGGCGAGAAGAT
GGTGCTGGAGAACAACTTCTTCGTGGAGACCGTGCTGCCCAGCAAGATCATGAGAAAGCTGGAGCCCGAG
GAGTTCGCCGCCTACCTGGAGCCCTTCAAGGAGAAGGGCGAGGTGAGAAGACCCACCCTGAGCTGGCCCA
GAGAGATCCCCCTGGTGAAGGGCGGCAAGCCCGACGTGGTGCAGATCGTGAGAAACTACAACGCCTACCT
GAGAGCCAGCGACGACCTGCCCAAGCTGTTCATCGAGGGCGACCCCGGCTTCTTCAGCAACGCCATCGTG
GAGGGCGCCAAGAAGTTCCCCAACACCGAGTTCGTGAAGGTGAAGGGCCTGCACTTCCTCCAGGAGGACG
CCCCCGACGAGATGGGCAAGTACATCAAGAGCTTCGTGGAGAGAGTGCTGAAGAACGAGCAGTAACTCGA
G
