>Addgene plasmid #51973 | Nano-lantern-mitochondria/pcDNA3 | addgene partial sequence | sequence record 80902 | CMV-F 5'-CGCAAATGGGCGGTAGGCGTG-3'
TCTCTGGCTAACTAGAGAACCCACTGCTTACTGGCTTATCGAAATTAATACGACTCACTATAGGGAGACC
CAAGCTTGAACCGTCAGATCCGCTAGCATGTCCGTCCTGACGCCGCTGCTGCTGCGGGGCTTGACAGGCT
CGGCCCGGCGGCTCCCAGTGCCGCGCGCCAAGATCCATTCGTTGGGGGATCTGTCCGTCCTGACGCCGCT
GCTGCTGCGGGGCTTGACAGGCTCGGCCCGGCGGCTCCCAGTGCCGCGCGCCAAGATCCATTCGTTGGGG
GATCCGATGGTGAGCAAGGGCGAGGAGCTGTTCACCGGGGTGGTGCCCATCCTGGTCGAGCTGGACGGCG
ACGTAAACGGCCACAAGTTCAGCGTGTCCGGCGAGGGCGAGGGCGATGCCACCTACGGCAAGCTGACCCT
GAAGCTGATCTGCACCACCGGCAAGCTGCCCGTGCCCTGGCCCACCCTCGTGACCACCCTGGGCTACGGC
CTGCAGTGCTTCGCCCGCTACCCCGACCACATGAAGCAGCACGACTTCTTCAAGTCCGCCATGCCCGAAG
GCTACGTCCAGGAGCGCACCATCTTCTTCAAGGACGACGGCAACTACAAGACCCGCGCCGAGGTGAAGTT
CGAGGGCGACACCCTGGTGAACCGCATCGAGCTGAAGGGCATCGACTTCAAGGAGGACGGCAACATCCTG
GGGCACAAGCTGGAGTACAACTACAACAGCCACAACGTCTATATCACCGCCGACAAGCAGAAGAACGGCA
TCAAGGCCAACTTCAAGATCCGCCACAACATCGAGGACGGCGGCGTGCAGCTCGCCGACCACTACCAGCA
GAACACCCCCATCG
