>Addgene plasmid #51973 | Nano-lantern-mitochondria/pcDNA3 | addgene partial sequence | sequence record 81997 | BGH-rev 5'-TAGAAGGCACAGTCGAGG-3'
TAGGGCCCTCTAGATGCATGCTCGAGTTACTGCTCGTTCTTCAGCACTCTCTCCACGAAGCTCTTGATGT
ACTTGCCCATCTCGTCGGGGGCGTCCTCCTGGAGGAAGTGCAGGCCCTTCACCTTCACGAACTCGGTGTT
GGGGAACTTCTTGGCGCCCTCCACGATGGCGTTGCTGAAGAAGCCGGGGTCGCCCTCGATGAACAGCTTG
GGCAGGTCGTCGCTGGCTCTCAGGTAGGCGTTGTAGTTTCTCACGATCTGCACCACGTCGGGCTTGCCGC
CCTTCACCAGGGGGATCTCTCTGGGCCAGCTCAGGGTGGGTCTTCTCACCTCGCCCTTCTCCTTGAAGGG
CTCCAGGTAGGCGGCGAACTCCTCGGGCTCCAGCTTTCTCATGATCTTGCTGGGCAGCACGGTCTCCACG
AAGAAGTTGTTCTCCAGCACCATCTTCTCGCCCTCCTCGCTCTTGATCAGGGCGATGTCCTCCTCGATGT
CTGGCCACTCGTCCCAGCTCTCGATCACGTCCACCACGCTCTCCATGTGCACGATGGCCTTGATCCTGTC
CTGGTGCTCGTAGGCGTAGTGGAAGGCCAGGGCGGCGCCCCAGTCGTGGCCCACGAAGATGATCTTCTTG
GGCAGGTTCAGAAGCTCGAACCAGGCGGTCAGGTACTTGTAGTGGTCCAGCAGCCTGTAGCTGCCGTTGC
CGCTCTTGCCGCTCTTGCCCATGCCGATCAGATCGGGGATGATGCACCTGGCCACGGGCTCGATGTGGGG
CACCACGTGCCTCCACAGGTAGCTGCTAGTGGCGTTGCCGTGCAGGAAGATCACGGCGTTCTCGGCGTGC
TTCTCGCTGTCGTAGTAGTTGATGAAGCTGTCCAGCACGTTCATCT
